Addgene plasmid #91638: pPN131
Purpose: Express sgRNA targeting human MAD1L1
Depositing lab: Lindy Barrett. Depositing organization: Broad Institute. Publication: A Scaled Framework for CRISPR Editing of Human Pluripotent Stem Cells to Study Psychiatric Disease. Hazelbaker DZ, Beccard A, Bara AM, Dabkowski N, Messana A, Mazzucato P, Lam D, Manning D, Eggan K, Barrett LE. Stem Cell Reports. 2017 Oct 10;9(4):1315-1327. doi: 10.1016/j.stemcr.2017.09.006. PubMed 29020615.
Backbone
  Vector backbone: pUC19-U6 promoter
  Vector type: CRISPR
Growth in bacteria
  Bacterial resistance: Ampicillin, 100 μg/mL
  Growth temperature: 37°C
  Growth strain: DH5alpha
  Copy number: High Copy
Gene/Insert
  Gene/Insert name: MAD1L1 (alt name: NM_003550.2)
  gRNA/shRNA sequence: CTTCATCTCTCAGCGTGTGG
  Species: H. sapiens (human)
  Insert size (bp): 21
  Entrez Gene: MAD1L1 (a.k.a. MAD1, MVA7, PIG9, TP53I9, TXBP181)
  Promoter: U6
  Cloning method: Restriction Enzyme; 5′ cloning site BbsI (destroyed during cloning); 3′ cloning site BbsI (destroyed during cloning)
  Sequencing primers: 5′ M13F (-21)
Terms and licenses: Academic/Nonprofit Terms; Industry Terms: Not Available to Industry
How to cite: pPN131 was a gift from Lindy Barrett (Addgene plasmid # 91638 ; http://n2t.net/addgene:91638 ; RRID:Addgene_91638)
