[The description below was written by a language model from this plasmid's Addgene catalogue record and pLannotate feature annotations shown in this document.]
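Description:
pPN131 is a small (about 3.0 kb) CRISPR guide-expression plasmid built on a pUC19 backbone carrying a U6 promoter cassette, designed to express a single guide RNA against the human MAD1L1 gene in mammalian cells. It is propagated in E. coli as a high-copy plasmid through the ColE1/pUC origin of replication and selected with ampicillin via the β-lactamase gene and its native promoter. The remaining annotated bacterial elements (lac promoter, lac operator, CAP binding site, fragments of lacZα, lacI, rop, bom and the pUC multiple cloning site) are remnants of the pUC19 parent and have no intended role in guide expression. The plasmid carries no mammalian selection marker or reporter, and no Cas9 coding sequence is annotated.

The functional payload is compact. The human U6 promoter, an RNA polymerase III promoter suited to producing short, defined transcripts, sits directly upstream of a short gap that holds the MAD1L1-targeting spacer, recorded as a 21 bp insert. This is followed by the Streptococcus pyogenes Cas9 gRNA scaffold. The spacer was introduced by restriction cloning into paired BbsI sites, which were destroyed in the process, as is typical of type IIS oligo cloning that joins the spacer seamlessly to the promoter and scaffold. Because the nuclease is not encoded here, S. pyogenes Cas9 must be supplied separately. The associated publication describes a scaled framework for CRISPR editing of human pluripotent stem cells to study psychiatric disease, which suggests this plasmid serves as one guide within that larger gene-targeting set.
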