Features (pLannotate 1.2.2; 13 found; start..end, strand, type, name):
      1..241     +  promoter       U6 promoter: RNA polymerase III promoter for human U6 snRNA
    271..346     +  misc_RNA       gRNA scaffold: guide RNA scaffold for the Streptococcus pyogenes CRISPR/Cas9 system
    395..411     -  protein_bind   lac operator: The lac repressor binds to the lac operator to inhibit transcription in E. coli. This inhibition can be relieved by adding lactose or isopropyl-β-D-thiogalactopyranoside (IPTG). lac repressor encoded by lacI
    419..449     -  promoter       lac promoter: promoter for the E. coli lac operon
    464..485     -  protein_bind   CAP binding site: CAP binding activates transcription in the presence of cAMP. E. coli catabolite activator protein
    498..590     -  CDS            lacI (fragment): lac repressor; lacI; The lac repressor binds to the lac operator to inhibit transcription in E. coli. This inhibition can be relieved by adding lactose or isopropyl-β-D-thiogalactopyranoside (IPTG).
    773..1361    -  rep_origin     ori: high-copy-number ColE1/pMB1/pBR322/pUC origin of replication
   1532..2392    -  CDS            AmpR: β-lactamase; bla; confers resistance to ampicillin, carbenicillin, and related antibiotics
   2393..2497    -  promoter       AmpR promoter: bla
   2592..2627    +  CDS            rop (fragment): Rop protein, which maintains plasmids at low copy number; rop
   2729..2828    +  misc_feature   bom (fragment): basis of mobility region from pBR322
   2834..2991    -  CDS            lacZα (fragment): LacZα fragment of β-galactosidase; lacZ fragment
   2988..3014    +  misc_feature   MCS (fragment): pUC18/19 multiple cloning site
>Addgene plasmid #91638 | pPN131 | addgene full sequence | sequence record 180351 | Addgene NGS Result
GAGGGCCTATTTCCCATGATTCCTTCATATTTGCATATACGATACAAGGCTGTTAGAGAGATAATTGGAA
TTAATTTGACTGTAAACACAAAGATATTAGTACAAAATACGTGACGTAGAAAGTAATAATTTCTTGGGTA
GTTTGCAGTTTTAAAATTATGTTTTAAAATGGACTATCATATGCTTACCGTAACTTGAAAGTATTTCGAT
TTCTTGGCTTTATATATCTTGTGGAAAGGACGAAACACCGCTTCATCTCTCAGCGTGTGGGTTTTAGAGC
TAGAAATAGCAAGTTAAAATAAGGCTAGTCCGTTATCAACTTGAAAAAGTGGCACCGAGTCGGTGCTTTT
TTAAGCTTGGCGTAATCATGGTCATAGCTGTTTCCTGTGTGAAATTGTTATCCGCTCACAATTCCACACA
ACATACGAGCCGGAAGCATAAAGTGTAAAGCCTGGGGTGCCTAATGAGTGAGCTAACTCACATTAATTGC
GTTGCGCTCACTGCCCGCTTTCCAGTCGGGAAACCTGTCGTGCCAGCTGCATTAATGAATCGGCCAACGC
GCGGGGAGAGGCGGTTTGCGTATTGGGCGCTCTTCCGCTTCCTCGCTCACTGACTCGCTGCGCTCGGTCG
TTCGGCTGCGGCGAGCGGTATCAGCTCACTCAAAGGCGGTAATACGGTTATCCACAGAATCAGGGGATAA
CGCAGGAAAGAACATGTGAGCAAAAGGCCAGCAAAAGGCCAGGAACCGTAAAAAGGCCGCGTTGCTGGCG
TTTTTCCATAGGCTCCGCCCCCCTGACGAGCATCACAAAAATCGACGCTCAAGTCAGAGGTGGCGAAACC
CGACAGGACTATAAAGATACCAGGCGTTTCCCCCTGGAAGCTCCCTCGTGCGCTCTCCTGTTCCGACCCT
GCCGCTTACCGGATACCTGTCCGCCTTTCTCCCTTCGGGAAGCGTGGCGCTTTCTCATAGCTCACGCTGT
AGGTATCTCAGTTCGGTGTAGGTCGTTCGCTCCAAGCTGGGCTGTGTGCACGAACCCCCCGTTCAGCCCG
ACCGCTGCGCCTTATCCGGTAACTATCGTCTTGAGTCCAACCCGGTAAGACACGACTTATCGCCACTGGC
AGCAGCCACTGGTAACAGGATTAGCAGAGCGAGGTATGTAGGCGGTGCTACAGAGTTCTTGAAGTGGTGG
CCTAACTACGGCTACACTAGAAGAACAGTATTTGGTATCTGCGCTCTGCTGAAGCCAGTTACCTTCGGAA
AAAGAGTTGGTAGCTCTTGATCCGGCAAACAAACCACCGCTGGTAGCGGTGGTTTTTTTGTTTGCAAGCA
GCAGATTACGCGCAGAAAAAAAGGATCTCAAGAAGATCCTTTGATCTTTTCTACGGGGTCTGACGCTCAG
TGGAACGAAAACTCACGTTAAGGGATTTTGGTCATGAGATTATCAAAAAGGATCTTCACCTAGATCCTTT
TAAATTAAAAATGAAGTTTTAAATCAATCTAAAGTATATATGAGTAAACTTGGTCTGACAGTTACCAATG
CTTAATCAGTGAGGCACCTATCTCAGCGATCTGTCTATTTCGTTCATCCATAGTTGCCTGACTCCCCGTC
GTGTAGATAACTACGATACGGGAGGGCTTACCATCTGGCCCCAGTGCTGCAATGATACCGCGAGACCCAC
GCTCACCGGCTCCAGATTTATCAGCAATAAACCAGCCAGCCGGAAGGGCCGAGCGCAGAAGTGGTCCTGC
AACTTTATCCGCCTCCATCCAGTCTATTAATTGTTGCCGGGAAGCTAGAGTAAGTAGTTCGCCAGTTAAT
AGTTTGCGCAACGTTGTTGCCATTGCTACAGGCATCGTGGTGTCACGCTCGTCGTTTGGTATGGCTTCAT
TCAGCTCCGGTTCCCAACGATCAAGGCGAGTTACATGATCCCCCATGTTGTGCAAAAAAGCGGTTAGCTC
CTTCGGTCCTCCGATCGTTGTCAGAAGTAAGTTGGCCGCAGTGTTATCACTCATGGTTATGGCAGCACTG
CATAATTCTCTTACTGTCATGCCATCCGTAAGATGCTTTTCTGTGACTGGTGAGTACTCAACCAAGTCAT
TCTGAGAATAGTGTATGCGGCGACCGAGTTGCTCTTGCCCGGCGTCAATACGGGATAATACCGCGCCACA
TAGCAGAACTTTAAAAGTGCTCATCATTGGAAAACGTTCTTCGGGGCGAAAACTCTCAAGGATCTTACCG
CTGTTGAGATCCAGTTCGATGTAACCCACTCGTGCACCCAACTGATCTTCAGCATCTTTTACTTTCACCA
GCGTTTCTGGGTGAGCAAAAACAGGAAGGCAAAATGCCGCAAAAAAGGGAATAAGGGCGACACGGAAATG
TTGAATACTCATACTCTTCCTTTTTCAATATTATTGAAGCATTTATCAGGGTTATTGTCTCATGAGCGGA
TACATATTTGAATGTATTTAGAAAAATAAACAAATAGGGGTTCCGCGCACATTTCCCCGAAAAGTGCCAC
CTGACGTCTAAGAAACCATTATTATCATGACATTAACCTATAAAAATAGGCGTATCACGAGGCCCTTTCG
TCTCGCGCGTTTCGGTGATGACGGTGAAAACCTCTGACACATGCAGCTCCCGGAGACGGTCACAGCTTGT
CTGTAAGCGGATGCCGGGAGCAGACAAGCCCGTCAGGGCGCGTCAGCGGGTGTTGGCGGGTGTCGGGGCT
GGCTTAACTATGCGGCATCAGAGCAGATTGTACTGAGAGTGCACCATATGCGGTGTGAAATACCGCACAG
ATGCGTAAGGAGAAAATACCGCATCAGGCGCCATTCGCCATTCAGGCTGCGCAACTGTTGGGAAGGGCGA
TCGGTGCGGGCCTCTTCGCTATTACGCCAGCTGGCGAAAGGGGGATGTGCTGCAAGGCGATTAAGTTGGG
TAACGCCAGGGTTTTCCCAGTCACGACGTTGTAAAACGACGGCCAGTGAATTCGAGCTCGGTACCCGGGG
ATCCGTTAATTAA
